Addgene plasmid #29173: pEMS1372
Purpose: Expression of the eGFP reporter gene was not detected in the brain and eye.
Depositing lab: Elizabeth Simpson. Depositing organization: University of British Columbia. Publication: A regulatory toolbox of MiniPromoters to drive selective expression in the brain. Portales-Casamar E, Swanson DJ, Liu L, de Leeuw CN, Banks KG, Ho Sui SJ, Fulton DL, Ali J, Amirabbasi M, Arenillas DJ, Babyak N, Black SF, Bonaguro RJ, Brauer E, Candido TR, Castellarin M, Chen J, Chen Y, Cheng JC, Chopra V, Docking TR, Dreolini L, D'Souza CA, Flynn EK, Glenn R, Hatakka K, Hearty TG, Imanian B, Jiang S, Khorasan-zadeh S, Komljenovic I, Laprise S, Liao NY, Lim JS, Lithwick S, Liu F, Liu J, Lu M, McConechy M, McLeod AJ, Milisavljevic M, Mis J, O'Connor K, Palma B, Palmquist DL, Schmouth JF, Swanson MI, Tam B, Ticoll A, Turner JL, Varhol R, Vermeulen J, Watkins RF, Wilson G, Wong BK, Wong SH, Wong TY, Yang GS, Ypsilanti AR, Jones SJ, Holt RA, Goldowitz D, Wasserman WW, Simpson EM. Proc Natl Acad Sci U S A. 2010 Sep 21. 107(38):16589-94. 10.1073/pnas.1009158107 PubMed 20807748.
Backbone
  Vector backbone: pEMS1306
  Backbone size w/o insert (bp): 16454
  Vector type: Pleiades Promoter Project [sic, Pleaides Plieades]
Growth in bacteria
  Bacterial resistance: Ampicillin, 100 μg/mL
  Growth temperature: 37°C
  Growth strain: DH5alpha
  Growth instructions: DH10B
  Copy number: High Copy
Gene/Insert
  Gene/Insert name: Ple100 (alt names: GRP; gastrin releasing peptide)
  Species: H. sapiens (human)
  Insert size (bp): 2434
  Entrez Gene: GRP (a.k.a. BN, GRP-10, preproGRP, proGRP)
  Tag / fusion protein: EGFP-NLS (C terminal on backbone)
  Cloning method: Restriction Enzyme; 5′ cloning site MluI (unknown if destroyed); 3′ cloning site MluI (unknown if destroyed)
  Sequencing primers: 5′ Unknown
Terms and licenses: Academic/Nonprofit Terms; Industry Terms: Not Available to Industry
How to cite: pEMS1372 was a gift from Elizabeth Simpson (Addgene plasmid # 29173 ; http://n2t.net/addgene:29173 ; RRID:Addgene_29173)
