[The description below was written by a language model from this plasmid's Addgene catalogue record.]
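Description:
pEMS1372 is a Pleiades Promoter Project plasmid built on the pEMS1306 backbone, a large vector of about 16.5 kb before the insert is added. It is maintained in E. coli as a high-copy plasmid under ampicillin selection. The record includes no feature table, so the origin of replication, any mammalian selection markers and any other backbone elements are not stated and cannot be described here.

The payload is Ple100, a roughly 2.4 kb human MiniPromoter derived from regulatory sequence of the GRP gene (gastrin releasing peptide). It was cloned by restriction digestion into an MluI site, with MluI at both ends of the insert, and the record does not say whether those sites survived cloning. The backbone supplies an EGFP reporter carrying a nuclear localisation signal. Although the catalogue lists it as a C-terminal tag, the insert is a promoter, so the arrangement is best read as Ple100 driving EGFP-NLS. Nuclear concentration of the fluorescence makes individual expressing cells easier to identify and count in tissue.

The plasmid belongs to a collection of compact human promoters designed to give selective, region- or cell-type-restricted expression in the brain. For this particular design the outcome was negative, since eGFP reporter expression was not detected in the brain or eye. pEMS1372 is therefore mainly useful as a documented non-performing MiniPromoter design, for example as a reference point when redesigning GRP regulatory elements or comparing them with other MiniPromoters in the series.
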