>Addgene plasmid #29173 | pEMS1372 | addgene partial sequence | sequence record 39497 | EGFP-N 5'-CGTCGCCGTCCAGCTCGACCAG-3'
ACCATGGTGGCGGAAGTTCCTATACCTTTTGAAGAATAGGAACTTCGGCGCGCCACGCGTGACGGGAAGC
CCTTGGAGCGCGCCGGAGAGGCTGGGAAGAGCAGAGACTGGTGACCCGGACCTCGGAGGAGCTCCGCCGC
CGCAGCCGCTGGTGCTACTGCTGCGGCCTCCACTAGGGCCCCTACTTTATATGGAAGCCCGGGCGGGGGG
GCTGGGGGGCTCTTCTATCGCGGACCAGAGCGCTCTGACGTCTCCCTATAGCTAACCGGGGCGCTGGGAC
GCCCGGTCCGGAAAACCATCCATCTCCCCGCCGAGTGATGAAAAGGCTGAGTGTACATTGCCCCCTCTTT
TTTCCTCGTAGCCCCGTCCGCCTTCCCCACATCGGATTAATTCCTCCGGTCCTCGACGCCTTCCATCCAA
CACAATTTAGTGAACTCCTCCCTCTCCAGGCTCGCCGGCGCCTCCAGCCTTAGCTGCCTTGAGAGTCCTG
GAGAGGGCGACCCCGCTGCCTGATCTGGGCCGGGAGGGGTGGGGGGTGTAGCTGGAGACGGGTGAGCTCT
AAAGATGGATGGGCTTTGCTGGAGGGATTTGGAACCACCATTTGAAGGCCTTCTGATTCTCCAGACCTTT
CTCTTC
