>Addgene plasmid #29173 | pEMS1372 | addgene partial sequence | sequence record 39645 | pEMS1307-fwd 5'-ccgcacgtctaagaaaccat-3'
GGCGTATCACGAGGCCCTTTCGTCTTCAAGAATTAATTCCGATCATATTCAATAACCCTTAATGAATTCG
AGCTCCTAGGCCGGCCACGCGTAGGCAGCAGAAATCTTGGGATCTGGCATGATCCCAAACTCAGAGACAG
AGGAATATTCATCAACATGATGACTCAGGAAATGAATGTTTTCATGGTCTGCCAGCCCTTCCAGGTAAGA
AGTTAAGAAATTTAATAAGAAAATTGATCTCTACGCACACGAGGAAAGAGAATCTAATGAGCAACAAGCC
AGGCAGATTCAAAAGCCTCCAGTTATTCTCCCTAACACAGACGCAGCCATTTTTGAACACAATTATGAAC
TTGAAACCCCACAGGGGAATTCAGGAGAAATCATTGAAACATTTATTTGATGTGAAACCTCTGACCCAAG
CAATTCATAATCAATTAAAGTGGTAGGGCCTGGAAGATTTGACGGTAGCATAGTTCTGGGATTTATTGAC
AAATGGTCGGTACAAGTAATAATTGGTGGCATCTGAAATTAGATCTGAACGTCAATAAAAATCAAGAAGG
ATTCCACAGAGCTCAGTACCGGAAAC
